>Addgene plasmid #71616 | pJK698 | depositor full sequence | sequence record 131697 | pJK698 sequence 4290 bps
ATCCGGATATAGTTCCTCCTTTCAGCAAAAAACCCCTCAAGACCCGTTTAGAGGCCCCAAGGGGTTATGC
TAGTTATTGCTCAGCGGTGGCAGCAGCCAACTCAGCTTCCTTTCGGGCTTTGTTAGCAGCCGGATCTCAG
TGGTGGTGGTGGTGGTGCTCGAGTGCGGCCGCAAGCTTGTCGACGGAGCTCGAATTCTCATTTATCTTCG
GTAATGGGAGAGTTGGGGACAGAGGCCGTCTGCAATGCGCGAAATGTTTCAAGGCGTGCGGCAAGGGCCG
GGTTATACAGTGCAAGAATGGAGGCGGCCAGCAAGGCGGCATTTTTGGCGCCGGATGCCCCAATAGCCAA
AGTGCCCACAGGCACGCCGCCGGGCATCTGCACAATGGAAAGCAGGCTGTCCATGCCTTTAAGAGCGCGA
GATTCTACTGGAACACCCAGCACGGGCAGGCGTGTCCATGCCGCACACATACCCGGCAGATGTGCAGCTC
CACCGGCCCCAGCAATAATCACATTCAGGCCGCGTTCGGCTGCCGTACGCGCATAATCCGCCAACCGGTC
TGGCGTACGATGTGCTGAAACAATGAGGGTTTCATGCGGAATTTCCAGCTCTGTCAGCAATGCGTCTGCA
TGGCGCATGGTTTCGAAGTCTGACTGGCTGCCCATGATAATGCCCACAACGGGGGCAGAGGCTGCTTTAT
CTTCTAAAGCACTGGAAGCAGAGGGCAGGGGGGCGGTTTCGCTCATCATATGTTAATTTCTCCTCTTTAA
TGAATTCTGTGTGAAATTGTTATCCGCTCACAATTGAATCTATTATAATTGTTATCCGCTCACAAAGCAA
ATAAATTTTTTATGATTTCTCGAGGTGAAGACGAAAGGGCCTCGTGATACGCCTATTTTTATAGGTTAAT
GTCATGATAATAATGGTTTCTTAGACGTCAGGTGGCACTTTTCGGGGAGATCTCGGGCAGCGTTGGGTCC
TGGCCACGGGTGCGCATGATCGTGCTCCTGTCGTTGAGGACCCGGCTAGGCTGGCGGGGTTGCCTTACTG
GTTAGCAGAATGAATCACCGATACGCGAGCGAACGTGAAGCGACTGCTGCTGCAAAACGTCTGCGACCTG
AGCAACAACATGAATGGTCTTCGGTTTCCGTGTTTCGTAAAGTCTGGAAACGCGGAAGTCAGCGCCCTGC
ACCATTATGTTCCGGATCTGCATCGCAGGATGCTGCTGGCTACCCTGTGGAACACCTACATCTGTATTAA
CGAAGCGCTGGCATTGACCCTGAGTGATTTTTCTCTGGTCCCGCCGCATCCATACCGCCAGTTGTTTACC
CTCACAACGTTCCAGTAACCGGGCATGTTCATCATCAGTAACCCGTATCGTGAGCATCCTCTCTCGTTTC
ATCGGTATCATTACCCCCATGAACAGAAATCCCCCTTACACGGAGGCATCAGTGACCAAACAGGAAAAAA
CCGCCCTTAACATGGCCCGCTTTATCAGAAGCCAGACATTAACGCTTCTGGAGAAACTCAACGAGCTGGA
CGCGGATGAACAGGCAGACATCTGTGAATCGCTTCACGACCACGCTGATGAGCTTTACCGCAGCTGCCTC
GCGCGTTTCGGTGATGACGGTGAAAACCTCTGACACATGCAGCTCCCGGAGACGGTCACAGCTTGTCTGT
AAGCGGATGCCGGGAGCAGACAAGCCCGTCAGGGCGCGTCAGCGGGTGTTGGCGGGTGTCGGGGCGCAGC
CATGACCCAGTCACGTAGCGATAGCGGAGTGTATACTGGCTTAACTATGCGGCATCAGAGCAGATTGTAC
TGAGAGTGCACCATATATGCGGTGTGAAATACCGCACAGATGCGTAAGGAGAAAATACCGCATCAGGCGC
TCTTCCGCTTCCTCGCTCACTGACTCGCTGCGCTCGGTCGTTCGGCTGCGGCGAGCGGTATCAGCTCACT
CAAAGGCGGTAATACGGTTATCCACAGAATCAGGGGATAACGCAGGAAAGAACATGTGAGCAAAAGGCCA
GCAAAAGGCCAGGAACCGTAAAAAGGCCGCGTTGCTGGCGTTTTTCCATAGGCTCCGCCCCCCTGACGAG
CATCACAAAAATCGACGCTCAAGTCAGAGGTGGCGAAACCCGACAGGACTATAAAGATACCAGGCGTTTC
CCCCTGGAAGCTCCCTCGTGCGCTCTCCTGTTCCGACCCTGCCGCTTACCGGATACCTGTCCGCCTTTCT
CCCTTCGGGAAGCGTGGCGCTTTCTCATAGCTCACGCTGTAGGTATCTCAGTTCGGTGTAGGTCGTTCGC
TCCAAGCTGGGCTGTGTGCACGAACCCCCCGTTCAGCCCGACCGCTGCGCCTTATCCGGTAACTATCGTC
TTGAGTCCAACCCGGTAAGACACGACTTATCGCCACTGGCAGCAGCCACTGGTAACAGGATTAGCAGAGC
GAGGTATGTAGGCGGTGCTACAGAGTTCTTGAAGTGGTGGCCTAACTACGGCTACACTAGAAGGACAGTA
TTTGGTATCTGCGCTCTGCTGAAGCCAGTTACCTTCGGAAAAAGAGTTGGTAGCTCTTGATCCGGCAAAC
AAACCACCGCTGGTAGCGGTGGTTTTTTTGTTTGCAAGCAGCAGATTACGCGCAGAAAAAAAGGATCTCA
AGAAGATCCTTTGATCTTTTCTACGGGGTCTGACGCTCAGTGGAACGAAAACTCACGTTAAGGGATTTTG
GTCATGAGATTATCAAAAAGGATCTTCACCTAGATCCTTTTAAATTAAAAATGAAGTTTTAAATCAATCT
AAAGTATATATGAGTAAACTTGGTCTGACAGTTACCAATGCTTAATCAGTGAGGCACCTATCTCAGCGAT
CTGTCTATTTCGTTCATCCATAGTTGCCTGACTCCCCGTCGTGTAGATAACTACGATACGGGAGGGCTTA
CCATCTGGCCCCAGTGCTGCAATGATACCGCGAGACCCACGCTCACCGGCTCCAGATTTATCAGCAATAA
ACCAGCCAGCCGGAAGGGCCGAGCGCAGAAGTGGTCCTGCAACTTTATCCGCCTCCATCCAGTCTATTAA
TTGTTGCCGGGAAGCTAGAGTAAGTAGTTCGCCAGTTAATAGTTTGCGCAACGTTGTTGCCATTGCTGCA
GGCATCGTGGTGTCACGCTCGTCGTTTGGTATGGCTTCATTCAGCTCCGGTTCCCAACGATCAAGGCGAG
TTACATGATCCCCCATGTTGTGCAAAAAAGCGGTTAGCTCCTTCGGTCCTCCGATCGTTGTCAGAAGTAA
GTTGGCCGCAGTGTTATCACTCATGGTTATGGCAGCACTGCATAATTCTCTTACTGTCATGCCATCCGTA
AGATGCTTTTCTGTGACTGGTGAGTACTCAACCAAGTCATTCTGAGAATAGTGTATGCGGCGACCGAGTT
GCTCTTGCCCGGCGTCAATACGGGATAATACCGCGCCACATAGCAGAACTTTAAAAGTGCTCATCATTGG
AAAACGTTCTTCGGGGCGAAAACTCTCAAGGATCTTACCGCTGTTGAGATCCAGTTCGATGTAACCCACT
CGTGCACCCAACTGATCTTCAGCATCTTTTACTTTCACCAGCGTTTCTGGGTGAGCAAAAACAGGAAGGC
AAAATGCCGCAAAAAAGGGAATAAGGGCGACACGGAAATGTTGAATACTCATACTCTTCCTTTTTCAATA
TTATTGAAGCATTTATCAGGGTTATTGTCTCATGAGCGGATACATATTTGAATGTATTTAGAAAAATAAA
CAAATAGGGGTTCCGCGCACATTTCCCCGAAAAGTGCCACCTGAAATTGTAAACGTTAATATTTTGTTAA
AATTCGCGTTAAATTTTTGTTAAATCAGCTCATTTTTTAACCAATAGGCCGAAATCGGCAAAATCCCTTA
TAAATCAAAAGAATAGACCGAGATAGGGT
[37 nt withheld, positions 3950-3986]
AAAGAACGTGGACTCCAACGTCAAAGG
[49 nt withheld, positions 4014-4062]
T
[91 nt withheld, positions 4064-4154]
G
[124 nt withheld, positions 4156-4279]
CCCATTCGCCA
Features (pLannotate 1.2.2; 13 found; start..end, strand, type, name):
     26..73      -  terminator     T7 terminator: transcription terminator for bacteriophage T7 RNA polymerase
     81..130     -  CDS            SET1 (fragment): solubility-enhancement tag derived from T7 phage gene 10B
    140..157     -  CDS            9xHis (fragment): 9xHis affinity tag
    216..677     -  CDS            purE (fragment): PURE_ECOLI - Experimental evidence at protein level: Swiss-Prot protein existence level 1. Catalyzes the conversion of N5-carboxyaminoimidazole ribonucleotide (N5-CAIR) to 4-carboxy-5-aminoimidazole ribonucleotide (CAIR). From Escherichia coli (strain K12).
    787..803     -  protein_bind   lac operator: The lac repressor binds to the lac operator to inhibit transcription in E. coli. This inhibition can be relieved by adding lactose or isopropyl-β-D-thiogalactopyranoside (IPTG). lac repressor encoded by lacI
    811..855     -  promoter       T5 promoter: bacteriophage T5 promoter for E. coli RNA polymerase, with embedded lac operator
   1055..1435    -  CDS            YPB1_ECOLX: Protein predicted: Swiss-Prot protein existence level 4. From Escherichia coli.
   1452..1643    +  CDS            rop: Rop protein, which maintains plasmids at low copy number; rop
   1745..1887    +  misc_feature   bom: basis of mobility region from pBR322
   2073..2661    -  rep_origin     ori: high-copy-number ColE1/pMB1/pBR322/pUC origin of replication
   2832..3692    -  CDS            AmpR: β-lactamase; bla; confers resistance to ampicillin, carbenicillin, and related antibiotics
   3693..3797    -  promoter       AmpR promoter: bla
   3824..4279    -  rep_origin     f1 ori (sequence partly withheld): f1 bacteriophage origin of replication; arrow indicates direction of (+) strand synthesis
