[The description below was written by a language model from this plasmid's Addgene catalogue record and pLannotate feature annotations shown in this document.]
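Description:
pJK698 is a bacterial expression plasmid built on pET23a for producing a double-mutant form of N5-carboxyaminoimidazole ribonucleotide mutase (PurE, class I) from Acetobacter aceti 1023. The backbone was altered by replacing the BglII–NdeI segment, which normally carries the T7 promoter, with a PCR product encoding the bacteriophage T5 promoter. T5 is recognised by the host E. coli RNA polymerase, so expression does not depend on a T7 polymerase-bearing strain. The annotation shows lac operator sequence both embedded in the promoter and just downstream, so transcription should be repressible by LacI and inducible with IPTG, although no lacI gene is annotated on the plasmid. The T7 terminator remains downstream of the insert. Propagation relies on a ColE1/pBR322-type origin, with rop and bom regions also annotated although the catalogue lists the plasmid as high copy. Selection is by ampicillin through β-lactamase, and an f1 origin is present.

The purE insert, cloned between NdeI and EcoRI, carries Trp34>Phe and Trp165>Phe substitutions plus an additional N-terminal methionine. The annotation tool matched it to the E. coli PurE homologue, but the record identifies it as the A. aceti gene. Short His-tag and T7 gene 10-like fragments are annotated downstream of the coding region; the record does not say whether they are translated, and they may simply be vector remnants. According to the depositor, the plasmid was used to make fluorotryptophan-containing protein. The name AaPurE1fwf suggests that one tryptophan position is retained, but the record does not state this. The deposited sequence (4,290 nt) is somewhat longer than the catalogue's stated total size of 4,176 bp.
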