Addgene plasmid #71616: pJK698
Purpose: Produces Acetobacter aceti 1023 N5-carboxyaminoimidazole ribonucleotide mutase, Trp34>Phe/Trp165>Phe mutant (AaPurE1fwf)
Depositing lab: T. J. Kappock. Depositing organization: Purdue University.
Backbone
  Vector backbone: pET23a
  Backbone size w/o insert (bp): 3666
  Total vector size (bp): 4176
  Modifications to backbone: replaced the BglII-NdeI segment with a PCR product encoding the T5 promoter
  Vector type: Bacterial Expression
Growth in bacteria
  Bacterial resistance: Ampicillin, 100 μg/mL
  Growth temperature: 37°C
  Growth strain: DH5alpha
  Copy number: High Copy
Gene/Insert
  Gene/Insert name: N5-carboxyaminoimidazole ribonucleotide mutase (alt names: purE; AZ09_02690)
  Species: Acetobacter aceti 1023
  Mutation: changes tryptophan-34 to phenylalanine, tryptophan-165 to phenylalanine, additional N-terminal methionine
  GenBank ID: AAZ04483.1 KDE21029.1
  Promoter: T5
  Cloning method: Restriction Enzyme; 5′ cloning site NdeI (not destroyed); 3′ cloning site EcoRI (unknown if destroyed)
  Sequencing primers: 5′ AmpR; 3′ T7 terminator
Terms and licenses: Academic/Nonprofit Terms; Industry Terms: Not Available to Industry
Depositor comments: Used to produce fluorotryptophan-containing protein.
How to cite: pJK698 was a gift from T. J. Kappock (Addgene plasmid # 71616 ; http://n2t.net/addgene:71616 ; RRID:Addgene_71616)
