>Addgene plasmid #71616 | pJK698 | addgene partial sequence | sequence record 133966 | T7term 5'-GCTAGTTATTGCTCAGCGG-3'
CTTCCTTTCGGGCTTTGTTAGCAGCCGGATCTCAGTGGTGGTGGTGGTGGTGCTCGAGTGCGGCCGCAAG
CTTGTCGACGGAGCTCGAATTCTCATTTATCTTCGGTAATGGGAGAGTTGGGGACAGAGGCCGTCTGCAA
TGCGCGAAATGTTTCAAGGCGTGCGGCAAGGGCCGGGTTATACAGTGCAAGAATGGAGGCGGCCAGCAAG
GCGGCATTTTTGGCGCCGGATGCCCCAATAGCCAAAGTGCCCACAGGCACGCCGCCGGGCATCTGCACAA
TGGAAAGCAGGCTGTCCATGCCTTTAAGAGCGCGAGATTCTACTGGAACACCCAGCACGGGCAGGCGTGT
CCATGCCGCACACATACCCGGCAGATGTGCAGCTCCACCGGCCCCAGCAATAATCACATTCAGGCCGCGT
TCGGCTGCCGTACGCGCATAATCCGCCAACCGGTCTGGCGTACGATGTGCTGAAACAATGAGGGTTTCAT
GCGGAATTTCCAGCTCTGTCAGCAATGCGTCTGCATGGCGCATGGTTTCGAAGTCTGACTGGCTGCCCAT
GATAATGCCCACAACGGGGGCAGAGGCTGCTTTATCTTCTAAAGCACTGGAAGCAGAGGGCAGGGGGGCG
GTTTCGCTCATCATATGTTAATTTCTCCTCTTTAATGAATTCTGTGTGAAATTGTTATCCGCTCACAATT
GAATCTATTATAATTGTTATCCGCTCACAAAGCAAATAAATTTTTTATGATTTCTCGAGGTGAAGACGAA
AGGGCCTCGTGATACGCCTATTTTTATAGGTTAATGTCATGATAATAATGGTTTCTTAGACGTCAGGTGG
CACTTTTCGGGGAGATCTCGGGCAGCGTTGGGTCCTGGCCACGGGTGCGCATGATCGTGCTCCTGTCGTT
GAGGACCCGGCTAGGCTGGCGGGGTTGCCTTACTGGTTAGCAGAATGAATCACCGATACGCGAGCGAACG
TGAAGCGACTGCTGCTGCAAAACGTCTGCGACCTGAGCAACAACATGAATGGTCTTCGGTTTCCGTGTTT
CGTAAAGTCTGGAAA
